>Addgene plasmid #148188 | pnEA-NvM-DmThor_Z | depositor full sequence | sequence record 290636 | Full Sequence
TTCTTGAAGACGAAAGGGCCTCGTGATACGCCTATTTTTATAGGTTAATGTCATGATAATAATGGTTTCT
TAGACGTCAGGTGGCACTTTTCGGGGAAATGTGCGCGGAACCCCTATTTGTTTATTTTTCTAAATACATT
CAAATATGTATCCGCTCATGAGACAATAACCCTGATAAATGCTTCAATAATATTGAAAAAGGAAGAGTAT
GAGTATTCAACATTTCCGTGTCGCCCTTATTCCCTTTTTTGCGGCATTTTGCCTTCCTGTTTTTGCTCAC
CCAGAAACGCTGGTGAAAGTAAAAGATGCTGAAGATCAGTTGGGTGCACGAGTGGGTTACATCGAACTGG
ATCTCAACAGCGGTAAGATCCTTGAGAGTTTTCGCCCCGAAGAACGTTTTCCAATGATGAGCACTTTTAA
AGTTCTGCTATGTGGCGCGGTATTATCCCGTGTTGACGCCGGGCAAGAGCAACTCGGTCGCCGCATACAC
TATTCTCAGAATGACTTGGTTGAGTACTCACCAGTCACAGAAAAGCATCTTACGGATGGCATGACAGTAA
GAGAATTATGCAGTGCTGCCATAACCATGAGTGATAACACTGCGGCCAACTTACTTCTGACAACGATCGG
AGGACCGAAGGAGCTAACCGCTTTTTTGCACAACATGGGGGATCATGTAACTCGCCTTGATCGTTGGGAA
CCGGAGCTGAATGAAGCCATACCAAACGACGAGCGTGACACCACGATGCCTGCAGCAATGGCAACAACGT
TGCGCAAACTATTAACTGGCGAACTACTTACTCTAGCTTCCCGGCAACAATTAATAGACTGGATGGAGGC
GGATAAAGTTGCAGGACCACTTCTGCGCTCGGCCCTTCCGGCTGGCTGGTTTATTGCTGATAAATCTGGA
GCCGGTGAGCGTGGGTCTCGCGGTATCATTGCAGCACTGGGGCCAGATGGTAAGCCCTCCCGTATCGTAG
TTATCTACACGACGGGGAGTCAGGCAACTATGGATGAACGAAATAGACAGATCGCTGAGATAGGTGCCTC
ACTGATTAAGCATTGGTAACTGTCAGACCAAGTTTACTCATATATACTTTAGATTGATTTAAAACTTCAT
TTTTAATTTAAAAGGATCTAGGTGAAGATCCTTTTTGATAATCTCATGACCAAAATCCCTTAACGTGAGT
TTTCGTTCCACTGAGCGTCAGACCCCGTAGAAAAGATCAAAGGATCTTCTTGAGATCCTTTTTTTCTGCG
CGTAATCTGCTGCTTGCAAACAAAAAAACCACCGCTACCAGCGGTGGTTTGTTTGCCGGATCAAGAGCTA
CCAACTCTTTTTCCGAAGGTAACTGGCTTCAGCAGAGCGCAGATACCAAATACTGTCCTTCTAGTGTAGC
CGTAGTTAGGCCACCACTTCAAGAACTCTGTAGCACCGCCTACATACCTCGCTCTGCTAATCCTGTTACC
AGTGGCTGCTGCCAGTGGCGATAAGTCGTGTCTTACCGGGTTGGACTCAAGACGATAGTTACCGGATAAG
GCGCAGCGGTCGGGCTGAACGGGGGGTTCGTGCACACAGCCCAGCTTGGAGCGAACGACCTACACCGAAC
TGAGATACCTACAGCGTGAGCTATGAGAAAGCGCCACGCTTCCCGAAGGGAGAAAGGCGGACAGGTATCC
GGTAAGCGGCAGGGTCGGAACAGGAGAGCGCACGAGGGAGCTTCCAGGGGGAAACGCCTGGTATCTTTAT
AGTCCTGTCGGGTTTCGCCACCTCTGACTTGAGCGTCGATTTTTGTGATGCTCGTCAGGGGGGCGGAGCC
TATGGAAAAACGCCAGCAACGCGGCCTTTTTACGGTTCCTGGCCTTTTGCTGGCCTTTTGCTCACATGTT
CTTTCCTGCGTTATCCCCTGATTCTGTGGATAACCGTATTACCGCCTTTGAGTGAGCTGATACCGCTCGC
CGCAGCCGAACGACCGAGCGCAGCGAGTCAGTGAGCGAGGAAGCGGAAGAGCGCCTGATGCGGTATTTTC
TCCTTACGCATCTGTGCGGTATTTCACACCGCATATATGGTGCACTCTCAGTACAATCTGCTCTGATGCC
GCATAGTTAAGCCAGTATACACTCCGCTATCGCTACGTGACTGGGTCATGGCTGCGCCCCGACACCCGCC
AACACCCGCTGACGCGCCCTGACGGGCTTGTCTGCTCCCGGCATCCGCTTACAGACAAGCTGTGACCGTC
TCCGGGAGCTGCATGTGTCAGAGGTTTTCACCGTCATCACCGAAACGCGCGAGGCAGCTGCGGTAAAGCT
CATCAGCGTGGTCGTGAAGCGATTCACAGATGTCTGCCTGTTCATCCGCGTCCAGCTCGTTGAGTTTCTC
CAGAAGCGTTAATGTCTGGCTTCTGATAAAGCGGGCCATGTTAAGGGCGGTTTTTTCCTGTTTGGTCACT
GATGCCTCCGTGTAAGGGGGATTTCTGTTCATGGGGGTAATGATACCGATGAAACGAGAGAGGATGCTCA
CGATACGGGTTACTGATGATGAACATGCCCGGTTACTGGAACGTTGTGAGGGTAAACAACTGGCGGTATG
GATGCGGCGGGACCAGAGAAAAATCACTCAGGGTCAATGCCAGCGCTTCGTTAATACAGATGTAGGTGTT
CCACAGGGTAGCCAGCAGCATCCTGCGATGCAGATCCGGAACATAATGGTGCAGGGCGCTGACTTCCGCG
TTTCCAGACTTTACGAAACACGGAAACCGAAGACCATTCATGTTGTTGCTCAGGTCGCAGACGTTTTGCA
GCAGCAGTCGCTTCACGTTCGCTCGCGTATCGGTGATTCATTCTGCTAACCAGTAAGGCAACCCCGCCAG
CCTAGCCGGGTCCTCAACGACAGGAGCACGATCATGCGCACCCGTGGCCAGGACCCAACGCTGCCCGAGA
TGCGCCGCGTGCGGCTGCTGGAGATGGCGGACGCGATGGATATGTTCTGCCAAGGGTTGGTTTGCGCATT
CACAGTTCTCCGCAAGAATTGATTGGCTCCAATTCTTGGAGTGGTGAATCCGTTAGCGAGGTGCCGCCGG
CTTCCATTCAGGTCGAGGTGGCCCGGCTCCATGCACCGCGACGCAACGCGGGGAGGCAGACAAGGTATAG
GGCGGCGCCTACAATCCATGCCAACCCGTTCCATGTGCTCGCCGAGGCGGCATAAATCGCCGTGACGATC
AGCGGTCCAGTGATCGAAGTTAGGCTGGTAAGAGCCGCGAGCGATCCTTGAAGCTGTCCCTGATGGTCGT
CATCTACCTGCCTGGACAGCATGGCCTGCAACGCGGGCATCCCGATGCCGCCGGAAGCGAGAAGAATCAT
AATGGGGAAGGCCATCCAGCCTCGCGTCGCGAACGCCAGCAAGACGTAGCCCAGCGCGTCGGCCGCCATG
CCGGCGATAATGGCCTGCTTCTCGCCGAAACGTTTGGTGGCGGGACCAGTGACGAAGGCTTGAGCGAGGG
CGTGCAAGATTCCGAATACCGCAAGCGACAGGCCGATCATCGTCGCGCTCCAGCGAAAGCGGTCCTCGCC
GAAAATGACCCAGAGCGCTGCCGGCACCTGTCCTACGAGTTGCATGATAAAGAAGACAGTCATAAGTGCG
GCGACGATAGTCATGCCCCGCGCCCACCGGAAGGAGCTGACTGGGTTGAAGGCTCTCAAGGGCATCGGTC
GAGATCCCGGTGCCTAATGAGTGAGCTAACTTACATTAATTGCGTTGCGCTCACTGCCCGCTTTCCAGTC
GGGAAACCTGTCGTGCCAGCTGCATTAATGAATCGGCCAACGCGCGGGGAGAGGCGGTTTGCGTATTGGG
CGCCAGGGTGGTTTTTCTTTTCACCAGTGAGACGGGCAACAGCTGATTGCCCTTCACCGCCTGGCCCTGA
GAGAGTTGCAGCAAGCGGTCCACGCTGGTTTGCCCCAGCAGGCGAAAATCCTGTTTGATGGTGGTTAACG
GCGGGATATAACATGAGCTGTCTTCGGTATCGTCGTATCCCACTACCGAGATATCCGCACCAACGCGCAG
CCCGGACTCGGTAATGGCGCGCATTGCGCCCAGCGCCATCTGATCGTTGGCAACCAGCATCGCAGTGGGA
ACGATGCCCTCATTCAGCATTTGCATGGTTTGTTGAAAACCGGACATGGCACTCCAGTCGCCTTCCCGTT
CCGCTATCGGCTGAATTTGATTGCGAGTGAGATATTTATGCCAGCCAGCCAGACGCAGACGCGCCGAGAC
AGAACTTAATGGGCCCGCTAACAGCGCGATTTGCTGGTGACCCAATGCGACCAGATGCTCCACGCCCAGT
CGCGTACCGTCTTCATGGGAGAAAATAATACTGTTGATGGGTGTCTGGTCAGAGACATCAAGAAATAACG
CCGGAACATTAGTGCAGGCAGCTTCCACAGCAATGGCATCCTGGTCATCCAGCGGATAGTTAATGATCAG
CCCACTGACGCGTTGCGCGAGAAGATTGTGCACCGCCGCTTTACAGGCTTCGACGCCGCTTCGTTCTACC
ATCGACACCACCACGCTGGCACCCAGTTGATCGGCGCGAGATTTAATCGCCGCGACAATTTGCGACGGCG
CGTGCAGGGCCAGACTGGAGGTGGCAACGCCAATCAGCAACGACTGTTTGCCCGCCAGTTGTTGTGCCAC
GCGGTTGGGAATGTAATTCAGCTCCGCCATCGCCGCTTCCACTTTTTCCCGCGTTTTCGCAGAAACGTGG
CTGGCCTGGTTCACCACGCGGGAAACGGTCTGATAAGAGACACCGGCATACTCTGCGACATCGTATAACG
TTACTGGTTTCACATTCACCACCCTGAATTGACTCTCTTCCGGGCGCTATCATGCCATACCGCGAAAGGT
TTTGCGCCATTCGATGGTGTCCGGGATCTCGACGCTCTCCCTTATGCGACTCCTGCATTAGGAAGCAGCC
CAGTAGTAGGTTGAGGCCGTTGAGCACCGCCGCCGCAAGGAATGGTGCATGCAAGGAGATGGCGCCCAAC
AGTCCCCCGGCCACGGGGCCTGCCACCATACCCACGCCGAAACAAGCGCTCATGAGCCCGAAGTGGCGAG
CCCGATCTTCCCCATCGGTGATGTCGGCGATATAGGCGCCAGCAACCGCACCTGTGGCGCCGGTGATGCC
GGCCACGATGCGTCCGGCGTAGAGGATCGAGATCTCGATCCCGCGAAATTAATACGACTCACTATAGGGG
AATTGTGAGCGGATAACAATTCCCCACTAGTAATAATTTTGTTTAACTTTAAGAAGGAGATATACCATGG
AAACTGAAGAAGGTAAACTGGTAATCTGGATTAACGGCGATAAAGGCTATAACGGTCTCGCTGAAGTCGG
TAAGAAATTCGAGAAAGATACCGGAATTAAAGTCACCGTTGAGCATCCGGATAAACTGGAAGAGAAATTC
CCACAGGTTGCGGCAACTGGCGATGGCCCTGACATTATCTTCTGGGCACACGACCGCTTTGGTGGCTACG
CTCAATCTGGCCTGTTGGCTGAAATCACCCCGGACAAAGCGTTCCAGGACAAGCTGTATCCGTTTACCTG
GGATGCCGTACGTTACAACGGCAAGCTGATTGCTTACCCGATCGCTGTTGAAGCGTTATCGCTGATTTAT
AACAAAGACCTGCTGCCGAACCCGCCAAAAACCTGGGAAGAGATCCCGGCGCTGGATAAAGAACTGAAAG
CGAAAGGTAAGAGCGCCCTGATGTTCAACCTGCAAGAACCGTACTTCACCTGGCCGCTGATTGCTGCTGA
CGGGGGTTATGCGTTCAAGTATGAAAACGGCAAGTACGACATTAAAGACGTGGGCGTGGATAACGCTGGC
GCGAAAGCGGGTCTGACCTTCCTGGTTGACCTGATTAAAAACAAACACATGAATGCAGACACCGATTACT
CCATCGCAGAAGCTGCCTTTAATAAAGGCGAAACAGCGATGACCATCAACGGCCCGTGGGCATGGTCCAA
CATCGACACCAGCAAAGTGAATTATGGTGTAACGGTACTGCCGACCTTCAAGGGTCAACCATCCAAACCG
TTCGTTGGCGTGCTGAGCGCAGGTATTAACGCCGCCAGTCCGAACAAAGAGCTGGCAAAAGAGTTCCTCG
AAAACTATCTGCTGACTGATGAAGGTCTGGAAGCGGTTAATAAAGACAAACCGCTGGGTGCCGTAGCGCT
GAAGTCTTACGAGGAAGAGTTGGCGAAAGATCCACGTATTGCCGCCACGATGGAAAACGCCCAGAAAGGT
GAAATCATGCCGAACATCCCGCAGATGTCCGCTTTCTGGTATGCCGTGCGTACTGCGGTGATCAACGCCG
CCAGCGGTCGTCAGACTGTCGATGAAGCCCTTAAAGACGCGCAGACTGGTACCGGCAGCGGCGAAAACCT
TTACTTCCAGGGCCATATGCTCGAGCTTAAGATGTCCGCTTCACCCACCGCCCGTCAAGCCATCACCCAG
GCCCTGCCCATGATCACCAGGAAGGTTGTCATCTCGGATCCGATCCAGATGCCCGAGGTGTACTCCTCGA
CGCCCGGCGGAACCCTCTACTCCACCACTCCTGGAGGCACCAAACTTATCTACGAGCGGGCTTTCATGAA
GAATCTCCGTGGCTCCCCATTGAGCCAAACTCCGCCGTCCAACGTGCCCAGTTGCTTGCTGAGGGGCACT
CCGCGTACTCCCTTCCGCAAGTGCGTGCCCGTCCCCACGGAACTGATCAAGCAGACCAAGTCGCTGAAGA
TCGAGGACCAGGAACAGTTCCAACTGGATCTGCAATTGGGATCCTAATAGTCTAGAGCTAGCCCTAGGAG
ATCCGGCTGCTAACAAAGCCCGAAAGGAAGCTGAGTTGGCTGCTGCCACCGCTGAGCAATAACTAGCATA
ACCCCTTGGGGCCTCTAAACGGGTCTTGAGGGGTTTTTTGCTGAAAGGAGGAACTATATCCGGATATCCC
GCAAGAGGCCCGGCAGTACCGGCATAACCAAGCCTATGCCTACAGCATCCAGGGTGACGGTGCCGAGGAT
GACGATGAGCGCATTGTTAGATTTCATACACGGTGCCTGACTGCGTTAGCAATTTAACTGTGATAAACTA
CCGCATTAAAGCTTATCGATGATAAGCTGTCAAACATGAGAA
Features (pLannotate 1.2.2; 20 found; start..end, strand, type, name):
    104..208     +  promoter       AmpR promoter: bla
    209..1069    +  CDS            AmpR: β-lactamase; bla; confers resistance to ampicillin, carbenicillin, and related antibiotics
   1240..1828    +  rep_origin     ori: high-copy-number ColE1/pMB1/pBR322/pUC origin of replication
   2014..2156    -  misc_feature   bom: basis of mobility region from pBR322
   2258..2449    -  CDS            rop: Rop protein, which maintains plasmids at low copy number; rop
   2466..2846    +  CDS            YPB1_ECOLX: Protein predicted: Swiss-Prot protein existence level 4. From Escherichia coli.
   3088..3712    -  CDS            TcR (fragment): tetracycline efflux protein; tet; confers resistance to tetracycline
   3727..3748    -  protein_bind   CAP binding site: CAP binding activates transcription in the presence of cAMP. E. coli catabolite activator protein
   3761..4843    -  CDS            lacI: lac repressor; lacI; The lac repressor binds to the lac operator to inhibit transcription in E. coli. This inhibition can be relieved by adding lactose or isopropyl-β-D-thiogalactopyranoside (IPTG).
   4844..4921    -  promoter       lacI promoter: lacI
   4929..5208    -  CDS            TcR (fragment): tetracycline efflux protein; tet; confers resistance to tetracycline
   5230..5248    +  promoter       T7 promoter: promoter for bacteriophage T7 RNA polymerase
   5249..5273    +  protein_bind   lac operator: The lac repressor binds to the lac operator to inhibit transcription in E. coli. This inhibition can be relieved by adding lactose or isopropyl-β-D-thiogalactopyranoside (IPTG). lac repressor encoded by lacI
   5288..5310    +  RBS            RBS: efficient ribosome binding site from bacteriophage T7 gene 10 (Olins and Rangwala, 1989)
   5321..6417    +  CDS            MBP (fragment): maltose binding protein from E. coli; malE (mutated); This version of the gene does not encode a signal sequence, so MBP will remain in the cytosol.
   6472..6822    +  CDS            Thor: 4EBP_DROME - Experimental evidence at protein level: Swiss-Prot protein existence level 1. Repressor of translation initiation that regulates eIF4E1 activity by preventing its assembly into the eIF4F complex (PubMed:11389445, PubMed:19804760, PubMed:25702871). Hypophosphorylated form competes with eIF4G1 and strongly binds to eIF4E1, leading to repress translation (PubMed:25702871). In contrast, hyperphosphorylated form dissociates from eIF4E1, allowing interaction between eIF4G1 and eIF4E1, leading to initiation of translation (PubMed:25702871). Acts as a regulator of various biological proce
   6866..6915    +  CDS            SET1 (fragment): solubility-enhancement tag derived from T7 phage gene 10B
   6923..6970    +  terminator     T7 terminator: transcription terminator for bacteriophage T7 RNA polymerase
   6993..7097    -  CDS            TcR (fragment): tetracycline efflux protein; tet; confers resistance to tetracycline
   7145..7173    -  promoter       tet promoter: E. coli promoter for tetracycline efflux protein gene
