[The description below was written by a language model from this plasmid's Addgene catalogue record and pLannotate feature annotations shown in this document.]
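Description:
pnEA-NvM-DmThor_Z is a 7,182-nt bacterial expression plasmid for producing the Drosophila melanogaster translational repressor Thor (4E-BP) in E. coli. The catalogue lists the backbone as unknown, but the annotated features show a pBR322/pET-like architecture. It carries a ColE1/pMB1-type origin together with the bom mobility region and the rop gene, which fits the recorded low copy number. Ampicillin resistance comes from β-lactamase expressed from its own promoter. Several disrupted fragments of the tetracycline efflux gene and its promoter flank the lacI and expression cassettes. These appear to be remnants of the parental vector, not a working marker.

The expression cassette runs from a T7 promoter with an adjacent lac operator, through the phage T7 gene 10 ribosome binding site, to a T7 terminator. A plasmid-borne lacI gene supplies repressor, so transcription should be IPTG-inducible in hosts that provide T7 RNA polymerase. The open reading frame begins with maltose binding protein lacking its signal sequence, so the fusion stays cytosolic. MBP serves as an N-terminal solubility and affinity tag. A short unannotated linker separates it from the Thor coding sequence, and the record does not say whether this linker contains a protease site. The depositor notes that the Thor sequence differs from the NCBI reference by two silent mutations. A small fragment matching a T7 gene 10B-derived solubility tag lies between Thor and the terminator, but it is unclear from the table whether this fragment is translated as part of the fusion.

Thor binds eIF4E and competes with eIF4G to block eIF4F assembly. The associated publication examined how 4E-BPs engage eIF4E, so the construct most likely served to make recombinant protein for binding or structural studies.
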