Addgene plasmid #148188: pnEA-NvM-DmThor_Z
Purpose: Bacterial Expression of DmThor
Depositing lab: Elisa Izaurralde. Depositing organization: Max Planck Institute for Developmental Biology. Publication: 4E-BPs require non-canonical 4E-binding motifs and a lateral surface of eIF4E to repress translation. Igreja C, Peter D, Weiler C, Izaurralde E. Nat Commun. 2014 Sep 2;5:4790. doi: 10.1038/ncomms5790. PubMed 25179781.
Backbone
  Vector backbone: Unknown
  Vector type: Bacterial Expression
Growth in bacteria
  Bacterial resistance: Ampicillin, 100 μg/mL
  Growth temperature: 37°C
  Growth strain: DH5alpha
  Copy number: Low Copy
Gene/Insert
  Gene/Insert name: DmThor
  Species: D. melanogaster (fly)
  Mutation: two silent mutations compared to the sequence given by NCBI: NM_057947.4
  Entrez Gene: Thor (a.k.a. Dmel_CG8846, 153432_at, 43-BP, 4E-BP, 4E-BP1, 4EBP, 4e-BP, 4e-bp, 4eBP, 4ebp, BcDNA.HL08053, BcDNA:HL08053, CG8846, CT8705, Dm 4E-BP, Dmel\CG8846, Phas1, Thor/EIF4EBP, anon-WO0172774.158, d4E-BP, d4E-BP1, d4EBP, d4e-bp, d4eBP, dthor, eIF4E-BP, l(2)06270, l(2)k07736, l(2)k13517, pp20, thor)
  Cloning method: Unknown
Terms and licenses: Academic/Nonprofit Terms; Industry Terms: Not Available to Industry
Depositor comments: Plasmids from this collection were made available to the research community and donated after the lab closed. Please note that the sequence provided by the depositing laboratory may be theoretical/predicted or based on Sanger sequencing results. There may be discrepancies between sequencing results obtained by Addgene and the depositor sequence. If an Addgene verified sequence is not available, please contact before placing your order to request that our lab fully sequence the plasmid.
How to cite: pnEA-NvM-DmThor_Z was a gift from Elisa Izaurralde (Addgene plasmid # 148188 ; http://n2t.net/addgene:148188 ; RRID:Addgene_148188)
